Addgene plasmid #148046: pAc5.1B-EGFP-DmPAN2-K1124EY1127EK1131E-dsRNAres_Y
Purpose: Bacterial Expression of DmPAN2-K1124EY1127EK1131E-dsRNAres
Depositing lab: Elisa Izaurralde. Depositing organization: Max Planck Institute for Developmental Biology. Publication: An asymmetric PAN3 dimer recruits a single PAN2 exonuclease to mediate mRNA deadenylation and decay. Jonas S, Christie M, Peter D, Bhandari D, Loh B, Huntzinger E, Weichenrieder O, Izaurralde E. Nat Struct Mol Biol. 2014 Jul;21(7):599-608. doi: 10.1038/nsmb.2837. Epub 2014 Jun 1. PubMed 24880343.
Backbone
  Vector backbone: Unknown
  Vector type: Bacterial Expression
Growth in bacteria
  Bacterial resistance: Ampicillin, 100 μg/mL
  Growth temperature: 37°C
  Growth strain: DH5alpha
  Copy number: Low Copy
Gene/Insert
  Gene/Insert name: DmPAN2-K1124EY1127EK1131E-dsRNAres
  Species: D. melanogaster (fly)
  Entrez Gene: PAN2 (a.k.a. Dmel_CG8232, A1Z7K9, CG8232, Dmel\CG8232, Pan2, pan2)
  Cloning method: Unknown
Terms and licenses: Academic/Nonprofit Terms; Industry Terms: Not Available to Industry
Depositor comments: ORF extracted from NCBI: LP04771 Plasmids from this collection were made available to the research community and donated after the lab closed. Please note that the sequence provided by the depositing laboratory may be theoretical/predicted or based on Sanger sequencing results. There may be discrepancies between sequencing results obtained by Addgene and the depositor sequence. If an Addgene verified sequence is not available, please contact before placing your order to request that our lab fully sequence the plasmid.
How to cite: pAc5.1B-EGFP-DmPAN2-K1124EY1127EK1131E-dsRNAres_Y was a gift from Elisa Izaurralde (Addgene plasmid # 148046 ; http://n2t.net/addgene:148046 ; RRID:Addgene_148046)
