[The description below was written by a language model from this plasmid's Addgene catalogue record and pLannotate feature annotations shown in this document.]
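Description:
pAc5.1B-EGFP-DmPAN2-K1124EY1127EK1131E-dsRNAres_Y is a 9,758 nt plasmid encoding a mutant form of Drosophila melanogaster PAN2 fused to EGFP. The catalogue entry lists the backbone as unknown and the vector type and purpose as bacterial expression. However, the name and the annotated features point to a pAc5.1-style insect cell expression vector: the only promoter upstream of the insert is the Drosophila actin 5C (Ac5) promoter, which drives strong constitutive transcription in fly cells rather than in bacteria. In E. coli the plasmid is maintained through a ColE1/pUC-type origin and selected with ampicillin via the β-lactamase gene and its bla promoter. The record lists it as low copy, although the origin is annotated as a high-copy type. Short fragments of a tetracycline resistance gene and of SV40 large T antigen are also annotated and appear to be non-functional backbone remnants.

The expression cassette runs from the Ac5 promoter through an N-terminal EGFP coding sequence into the PAN2 open reading frame, followed by a V5 epitope tag sequence and an SV40 polyadenylation signal. Whether the V5 tag is translated in frame with PAN2 is not stated. PAN2 is the catalytic subunit of the PAN2–PAN3 poly(A) nuclease complex, a cytoplasmic deadenylase that shortens mRNA poly(A) tails. As the name indicates, this version carries three glutamate substitutions (K1124E, Y1127E, K1131E). The "dsRNAres" designation suggests the coding sequence was altered to resist a dsRNA targeting endogenous PAN2, as in knockdown-and-rescue experiments in fly cells, though the record does not spell this out. The associated study addresses how a PAN3 dimer recruits PAN2, but the record does not give the specific effect of these mutations.
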