Features (pLannotate 1.2.2; 10 found; start..end, strand, type, name):
      1..2510    +  promoter       Ac5 promoter: Drosophila melanogaster actin 5C promoter
   2530..3246    +  CDS            EGFP: EGFP is a basic (constitutively fluorescent) green fluorescent protein published in 1996, derived from Aequorea victoria. It is reported to be a rapidly-maturing weak dimer with moderate acid sensitivity.
   3271..6993    +  CDS            PAN2: PAN2_DROME - Experimental evidence at protein level: Swiss-Prot protein existence level 1. Catalytic subunit of the poly(A)-nuclease (PAN) deadenylation complex, one of two cytoplasmic mRNA deadenylases involved in general and miRNA-mediated mRNA turnover. PAN specifically shortens poly(A) tails of RNA and the activity is stimulated by poly(A)-binding protein (PABP). PAN deadenylation is followed by rapid degradation of the shortened mRNA tails by the CCR4-NOT complex. Deadenylated mRNAs are then degraded by two alternative mechanisms, namely exosome-mediated 3'-5' exonucleolytic degradation,
   7009..7050    +  CDS            V5 tag: epitope tag from simian virus 5
   7150..7284    -  polyA_signal   SV40 poly(A) signal: SV40 polyadenylation signal
   7307..7391    -  CDS            large T antigen (fragment): large T antigen from SV40 (simian virus 40)
   7392..7839    +  CDS            TcR (fragment): tetracycline efflux protein; tet; confers resistance to tetracycline
   7885..8473    -  rep_origin     ori: high-copy-number ColE1/pMB1/pBR322/pUC origin of replication
   8644..9504    -  CDS            AmpR: β-lactamase; bla; confers resistance to ampicillin, carbenicillin, and related antibiotics
   9505..9609    -  promoter       AmpR promoter: bla
>Addgene plasmid #148046 | pAc5.1B-EGFP-DmPAN2-K1124EY1127EK1131E-dsRNAres_Y | addgene full sequence | sequence record 356070 | Addgene NGS Result
CATGAATGGCATCAACTCTGAATCAAATCTTTGCAGATGCACCTACTTCTCATTTCCACTGTCACATCAT
TTTTCCAGATCTCGCTGCCTGTTATGTGGCCCACAAACCAAGACACGTTTTATGGCCATTAAAGCTGGCT
GATCGTCGCCAAACACCAAATACATAATGAATATGTACACATTCGAGAAAGAAGCGATCAAAGAAGCGTC
TTCGGGCGGAGTAGGAGAATGCGGAGGAGAAGGAGAACGAGCTGATCTAGTATCTCTCCACAATCCAATG
CCAACTGACCAACTGGCCATATTCGGAGCAATTTGAAGCCAATTTCCATCGCCTGGCGATCGCTCCATTC
TTGGCTATATGTTTTTCACCGTTACCCGGGGCCATTTTCAAAGACTCGTCGGCAAGATAAGATTGTGTCA
CTCGCTGTCTCTCTTCATTTGTCGAAGAATGCTGAGGAATTTCGCGATGACGTCGGCGAGTATTTTGAAG
AATGAGAATAATTTGTATTTATACGAAAATCAGTTAGTGGAATTTTCTACAAAAACATGTTATCTATAGA
TAATTTTGTTGCAAAATATGTTGACTATGACAAAGATTGTATGTATATACCTTTAATGTATTCTCATTTT
CTTATGTATTTATAATGGCAATGATGATACTGATGATATTTTAAGATGATGCCAGACCAAAAGGCTTGAA
TTTCTGCGTCTTTTGCCGAACGCAGTGCATGTGCAATTGTTGTTTTTTGGAATATTCAATTTTCGGACTG
TCCGCTTTGATTTCAGTTTCTTGGCTTATTCAAAAAGCAAAGTAAAGCCAAAAAAGCGAGATGGCAATAC
CAAATGCGGCAAAACGGTAGTGGAAGGAAAGGGGTGCGGGGCAGCGGAAGGAAGGGTGGGGCGGGGCGTG
GCGGGGTCTGTGGCTGGGCGCGACGTCACCGACGTTGGAGCCACTCCTTTGACCATGTGTGCGTGTGTGT
ATTATTCGTGTCTCGCCACTCGCCGGTTGTTTTTTTCTTTTTATGCTGCGCTCTCTCTAGCGCCATCTCG
CTTACGCATGCTCAACGCACCGCATGTTGCCGTTTCCTTTTATGCGTCATTTTGGCTCGAAATAGGCAAT
TATTTAAACAAAGATTAGTCAACGAAAACGCTAAAATAAATAAGTCTACAATATGGTTACTTATTGCCAT
GTGTGTGCAGCCAACGATAGCAACAAAAGCAACAACACAGGTGGCTTTCCCTCTTTCACTTTTTGTTTGC
AAGCCGCGTGCGAGCAAGACGGCACGACCGGCAAACGCAATTACGCTGACAAAGAGCAGACGAAGTTTTG
GCGAAAAACATCAAGGCGCCTGATACGAATGCATTTGCAATAACAATTGCGATATTTAATATTGTTTATG
AAGCTGTTTGACTTCAAAACACACAAAAAAAAAAATAAAACAAATTATTTGAAAGAGAATTAGGAATCGG
ACGCTTATCGTTAGGGTAACAACAAGAAATGCTTACTGAGTCACAGCCTCTGGAAAACTGCCGCAAGCCA
GAGAGAGAGAGAAAAAGAGGGAGAGCAGCTTAGACCGCATGTGCTTGTGTGTGAGGCGTCTCTCTCTTCG
TCTCTGTTGCGCAAACGCATAGACTGCACTGAAAAAATCGATTACCTATTTTTTATGAATGAATATTTGC
ACTATTACTATTCAAAACTATTAAGATAGCAATCACATTCAATAGCCAAATACTATACCACCTGAGCGAT
GCAACGAAATGATCAATTTGAGCAAAAATGCTGCATATTTAGGACGGCATCATTATAGAAATGCTTCTTG
CTGTGTACTTTTCTCTCGTCTGGCAGCTGTTTCGCCGTTATTGTTAAAACCGGCTTAAGTTAGGTGTGTT
TTCTACGACTAGTGAATGCCCTACTAGAAGATGTGTGTTGCACAAAATGTCCCTGGAATAACCAATTTGA
AGTGCAGATAGCAGTAAACGTAAGCTAATATGAATATTATTTAACTGTAATGTTTTAATATCGCTGGACA
TTACTAATAAACCCACTATAAACACATGTACATATGTATGTTTTGGCATACAATGAGTAGTTGGGGAAAA
AATGTGTAAAAGCACCGTGACCATCACAGCATAAAGATAACCAGCTGAAGTATCGAATATGAGTAACCCC
CAAATTGAATCACATGCCGCAACTGATAGGACCCATGGAAGTACACTCTTCATGGCGATATACAAGACAC
ACACAAGCACGAACACCCAGTTGCGGAGGAAATTCTCCGTAAATGAAAACCCAATCGGCGAACAATTCAT
ACCCATATATGGTAAAAGTTTTGAACGCGACTTGAGAGCGGAGAGCATTGCGGCTGATAAGGTTTTAGCG
CTAAGCGGGCTTTATAAAACGGGCTGCGGGACCAGTTTTCATATCACTACCGTTTGAGTTCTTGTGCTGT
GTGGATACTCCTCCCGACACAAAGCCGCTCCATCAGCCAGCAGTCGTCTAATCCAGAGACCCCGGATCGG
GGTACCATCATGGTGAGCAAGGGCGAGGAGCTGTTCACCGGGGTGGTGCCCATCCTGGTCGAGCTGGACG
GCGACGTAAACGGCCACAAGTTCAGCGTGTCCGGCGAGGGCGAGGGCGATGCCACCTACGGCAAGCTGAC
CCTGAAGTTCATCTGCACCACCGGCAAGCTGCCCGTGCCCTGGCCCACCCTCGTGACCACCCTGACCTAC
GGCGTGCAGTGCTTCAGCCGCTACCCCGACCACATGAAGCAGCACGACTTCTTCAAGTCCGCCATGCCCG
AAGGCTACGTCCAGGAGCGCACCATCTTCTTCAAGGACGACGGCAACTACAAGACCCGCGCCGAGGTGAA
GTTCGAGGGCGACACCCTGGTGAACCGCATCGAGCTGAAGGGCATCGACTTCAAGGAGGACGGCAACATC
CTGGGGCACAAGCTGGAGTACAACTACAACAGCCACAACGTCTATATCATGGCCGACAAGCAGAAGAACG
GCATCAAGGTGAACTTCAAGATCCGCCACAACATCGAGGACGGCAGCGTGCAGCTCGCCGACCACTACCA
GCAGAACACCCCCATCGGCGACGGCCCCGTGCTGCTGCCCGACAACCACTACCTGAGCACCCAGTCCGCC
CTGAGCAAAGACCCCAACGAGAAGCGCGATCACATGGTCCTGCTGGAGTTCGTGACCGCCGCCGGGATCA
CTCTCGGCATGGACGAGCTGTACAAGCCAAGCTTGAATTCTGCAGATATCATGGACTATGTCTACTGTGG
AACGGATCCGATTGGAGCTAGCGAGGATATCCTGTCCGTGTACGATGCCGGCAGTGCCCCCGGCAATGGT
CATTTCAGCCCGTCCTTTAACGGCTTTAATATTGGAACGACGGACCCCGAGTACGTCGAACTGGTCCCGG
TCCTGGCTGATGGAGGTGAACATTTTGGAGTGAGCTCCGTCGCCTTTGATGATTATGAGGAATTGTTGTG
GATGGGAAATCAAGGAGGACATGTGACCAGCTATTATACCAATAGCATGCAAAAATATACCAGCTTCCAA
GTGCATGCTACGGATATCGTCCGTGATATTAGCACGTTGGATAGCGGCGTCTTGGCCCTGACCCAAACGA
GCTTGCGCCACCAAATTCGTCGCGGCTTGCCGAAATTCACGTTTAAGAGCAATAATATGAAAGAAATGGT
CTCCATGTTGCAACTGTCGCCCCACCGCTTGGTGATGGCTGGCTTGCAAGATGAACTGATTGATTTTGAT
TTGCGTACCCTGAAAGAGACGCGTATTGAACACGTCGGCGCTGGAGGCTGTACCGTCTTGCGTAAAAACT
CGCGCTACTTGTTCGCTGGAGATCAATTGGGCACCGTTACCCTGCGTGATTTGAATTCCTTGTCCGTGCA
ACATACCATTAAAACCCATACGAATATTCTGAGCGATTTTTCCGTGCAAGGCAACTTGCTGATTAGTTGT
GGCTACAGCGGAAGGCAAAATAACCTGGCCATCGACCGCTTCCTAATGGTCTACGATCTGCGCATGCTGC
GCCTGATCGCGCCCATTCAAGTGATGATTGATCCGCAGATGTTGAAGTTCCTGCCATCGCTGACATCCCA
ACTGGCCGTCGTGTCCAGCTACGGCCAGGTTCAGCTGGTGGACACTGTGGAGCTCAGCGAGCCGCGAGTA
TCCATGTACCAGATCAACACCAACGGCAGCCAGTGCCTCAGCTTCGACATTAGCTCCTCTTCACAGGCCA
TGGCATTTGGGGACCAGTCGGGCCACATCAACATGATTGCCGCTGTACAAACGCCTCAGCCGCAGTTCAA
TCTCTACTCGCGAAGCACAGAGTTTGCGGACGTGGTGCCACAGCTGCCGATGGTCTCCATTACGGACACC
AACTTTCCGCTATCGTCGGTCATGCTACCGCACTTGACGACGGGCACACAATGGTTCTCAGATTGGCCGG
AGGAACTGCTGCGCTACCGCTACCACAGACCCAAGACCATTGATCCCGAAGTGCTGAGCAACATGAAAAT
GCAGGGACCGATTGGATACTCGCCAAACCCACGCACCGCCCGTCGTAATCAAATTCCGTACGTGATTGAG
CAGGGCGGCGTGTGCAGTCCGAACGGAAATGGAACTGCGGCGGCGACCAAGGCGGAGAACGGTGTGAAAA
TCATTCCACGGCGGTATCGCAAAGTCGAGCTGAAGTACACGAAGCTGGGCACCCAGGACTTTGACTTTGA
CCAGCATAATCAAACATGTTTCGCGGGGCTGGAGGCAACGCTACCGAACTCCTACTGCAATGCTATGCTA
CAGATTTTGTATTTCACCGACGCGCTTCGCGTGAAGCTGCTGGAGCATTCGTGCATCAAGGAGTTTTGCC
TGTCCTGCGAACTAGGGTTCCTCTTCAACATGCTGGATAAAAGTACCGCTTCTTCACCTTGCCAGGCCAG
CAATTTCCTGCGATCTTTCCGCACTGTGCCAGAGGCCTCGGCACTGGGATTGATTCTCACCGACCGCTCA
TCGAACGTCAATCTAATATCGCTGATACAGAACTGGAACCGATTCATTTTGCATCAAATGCATTACGAAA
TATTCGATTCTAGCAAGAACGCATCCACCTACAGCGGATCTGTGCAAACATCAACGAACGCGGAAAACGC
GGGCTCTTCAGAAACAAGTGGCTCCTCGGACCTTTACGATTCCATAAGTGATGAGAACTCCAAGGAGGAC
GATCGGGAACGCAGTAAGATCAACGCAGAAACTGACATCAGTAAGATCTTTGGGACCAAGCAAATCTGTA
TAAACCGCTGCATCAAATGCCAAGAAGAGAAGATAAAGGAAAGCATTCTACTTGCCTGCAATTTGTCGTA
TCCCAACCACATCAAAGATAGTGATCAGTATTTCAACTTTGGCACCATTTTGAAGCGATCTCTCAGCTCC
GAGAAGAGTATTCAGGCCTTCTGCGAGAGATGTAAGAAGTTTTCGCCAACCAATCAGAGCGTGAAGGTGA
CTTCGCTTCCGCAAATTCTGTCCATTAACTGTGGCCTCAACAACGAAAAAGACATTACCTTCCTGAAGCG
CCAGCTCAATCGCTGCAGCGAAAAGACGACTGTTGATGCGGCCGCTTCCTTGAGCACAAGCAAGCCGTGT
CGATATGGAGCCAACTGTTCGCGAAGTGACTGCCATTTCATGCATCCGGATCGAAAATCTCCATCGCACA
CAAGCCAACCGAATGCTGTCAACAATTCTCCCAATGGACGCCAAAAGTCCTGGTTTCCCCTTACATTTAC
TATGGGCATCAATGACCAAGGTGAGGTGCAGGTGCAAACTCAATCAGATGCAAGCAGTGGCAAATCGGAA
CAGGAGGAGGAAACGGAAAAGCCACCAACAAAGGGCTTGGACAACAATCGGATGTACGCGCTGCATGCCG
TGGTGTGCCAAGTCGATGATGGTACCCAAAAGAACTTGGTATCGTTGATAAATGTGCAGCGGCCATACCA
CACCATGAAACTGGCTGAATCTGCAGATGACCCTCAGAGTCAATGGTATATTTTTAATGATTTTAGCATA
TCGCCCGTTTCGCCACAAGAATCGGTATGGTTCACATTGGATTGGAAAGTTCCTTGCATACTCTTCTACA
GACACGTAGAGGATGACTCTGAGTCTGCTAGTACTACTAGCTCGACCGTCACGGAAAGTGAAGAAACCAT
TCCATCAGAGAGCAGCAGCGGCTCGCCAACAAATCTATCCAACCCTTTTCTAGAGGAAATTGTGAGTCCT
ATGCTAGGCAACTTAAGTGCAGACGCCACGCTGCAGCCCCTGCAGTCAGATGAAATGCCGCAGTCGGGTG
ATCTGGTCGCAATGGATGCCGAGTTCGTTACCCTAAATCCAGAGGAAAATGAGATTCGCCCGGATGGCAA
AACGGCGACCATTAAGCCATGCCACATGAGTGTGGCCCGGATTTCATGTATACGAGGACAAGGCCCGGCT
GAAGGAGTTCCATTCATGGACGATTACATATCCACCCAGGAGAAGGTCGTGGACTACCTAACTCAGTTCT
CGGGAATCAAGCCTGGCGACTTGGACGCTAACTTCAGCAAAAAGCGACTGACTGCCTTGGAGTACTCAGA
ACAGAAATTAGAATACCTCGTTGACGTAGGAGTAATATTTGTCGGACATGGTCTGAAGAACGACTTTAGG
GTCATAAACATCTATGTACCGTCGGAGCAGATAATAGATACGGTGCACCTGTTTCACATGCCACATCATC
GCATGGTTTCCCTAAGATTTCTAGCCTGGCATTTCTTGGGTACTAAGATTCAGTCCGAGACGCACGACTC
CATCGAAGATGCACGGACCACTCTGCAGCTCTACAAGCACTATTTGAAGCTGCAGGAGGAGAAGAAGTTT
GCCAACGCTCTCAAGAATCTTTACGAACGCGGAAAGCAGCTGCAGTGGAAGGTTCCAGAGGACTGACCGC
GGTTCGAAGGTAAGCCTATCCCTAACCCTCTCCTCGGTCTCGATTCTACGCGTACCGGTCATCATCACCA
TCACCATTGAGTTTAAACCCGCTGATCAGCCTCGACTGTGCCTTCTAAGGCCTGAGCTCGCTGATCAGCC
TCGATCGAGGATCCAGACATGATAAGATACATTGATGAGTTTGGACAAACCACAACTAGAATGCAGTGAA
AAAAATGCTTTATTTGTGAAATTTGTGATGCTATTGCTTTATTTGTAACCATTATAAGCTGCAATAAACA
AGTTAACAACAACAATTGCATTCATTTTATGTTTCAGGTTCAGGGGGAGGTGTGGGAGGTTTTTTAAAGC
AAGTAAAACCTCTACAAATGTGGTATGGCTGATTATGATCAGTCGACCGATGCCCTTGAGAGCCTTCAAC
CCAGTCAGCTCCTTCCGGTGGGCGCGGGGCATGACTATCGTCGCCGCACTTATGACTGTCTTCTTTATCA
TGCAACTCGTAGGACAGGTGCCGGCAGCGCTCTGGGTCATTTTCGGCGAGGACCGCTTTCGCTGGAGCGC
GACGATGATCGGCCTGTCGCTTGCGGTATTCGGAATCTTGCACGCCCTCGCTCAAGCCTTCGTCACTGGT
CCCGCCACCAAACGTTTCGGCGAGAAGCAGGCCATTATCGCCGGCATGGCGGCCGACGCGCTGGGCTACG
TCTTGCTGGCGTTCGCGACGCGAGGCTGGATGGCCTTCCCCATTATGATTCTTCTCGCTTCCGGCGGCAT
CGGGATGCCCGCGTTGCAGGCCATGCTGTCCAGGCAGGTAGATGACGACCATCAGGGACAGCTTCAAGGC
CAGCAAAAGGCCAGGAACCGTAAAAAGGCCGCGTTGCTGGCGTTTTTCCATAGGCTCCGCCCCCCTGACG
AGCATCACAAAAATCGACGCTCAAGTCAGAGGTGGCGAAACCCGACAGGACTATAAAGATACCAGGCGTT
TCCCCCTGGAAGCTCCCTCGTGCGCTCTCCTGTTCCGACCCTGCCGCTTACCGGATACCTGTCCGCCTTT
CTCCCTTCGGGAAGCGTGGCGCTTTCTCATAGCTCACGCTGTAGGTATCTCAGTTCGGTGTAGGTCGTTC
GCTCCAAGCTGGGCTGTGTGCACGAACCCCCCGTTCAGCCCGACCGCTGCGCCTTATCCGGTAACTATCG
TCTTGAGTCCAACCCGGTAAGACACGACTTATCGCCACTGGCAGCAGCCACTGGTAACAGGATTAGCAGA
GCGAGGTATGTAGGCGGTGCTACAGAGTTCTTGAAGTGGTGGCCTAACTACGGCTACACTAGAAGGACAG
TATTTGGTATCTGCGCTCTGCTGAAGCCAGTTACCTTCGGAAAAAGAGTTGGTAGCTCTTGATCCGGCAA
ACAAACCACCGCTGGTAGCGGTGGTTTTTTTGTTTGCAAGCAGCAGATTACGCGCAGAAAAAAAGGATCT
CAAGAAGATCCTTTGATCTTTTCTACGGGGTCTGACGCTCAGTGGAACGAAAACTCACGTTAAGGGATTT
TGGTCATGAGATTATCAAAAAGGATCTTCACCTAGATCCTTTTAAATTAAAAATGAAGTTTTAAATCAAT
CTAAAGTATATATGAGTAAACTTGGTCTGACAGTTACCAATGCTTAATCAGTGAGGCACCTATCTCAGCG
ATCTGTCTATTTCGTTCATCCATAGTTGCCTGACTCCCCGTCGTGTAGATAACTACGATACGGGAGGGCT
TACCATCTGGCCCCAGTGCTGCAATGATACCGCGAGACCCACGCTCACCGGCTCCAGATTTATCAGCAAT
AAACCAGCCAGCCGGAAGGGCCGAGCGCAGAAGTGGTCCTGCAACTTTATCCGCCTCCATCCAGTCTATT
AATTGTTGCCGGGAAGCTAGAGTAAGTAGTTCGCCAGTTAATAGTTTGCGCAACGTTGTTGCCATTGCTG
CAGGCATCGTGGTGTCACGCTCGTCGTTTGGTATGGCTTCATTCAGCTCCGGTTCCCAACGATCAAGGCG
AGTTACATGATCCCCCATGTTGTGCAAAAAAGCGGTTAGCTCCTTCGGTCCTCCGATCGTTGTCAGAAGT
AAGTTGGCCGCAGTGTTATCACTCATGGTTATGGCAGCACTGCATAATTCTCTTACTGTCATGCCATCCG
TAAGATGCTTTTCTGTGACTGGTGAGTACTCAACCAAGTCATTCTGAGAATAGTGTATGCGGCGACCGAG
TTGCTCTTGCCCGGCGTCAACACGGGATAATACCGCGCCACATAGCAGAACTTTAAAAGTGCTCATCATT
GGAAAACGTTCTTCGGGGCGAAAACTCTCAAGGATCTTACCGCTGTTGAGATCCAGTTCGATGTAACCCA
CTCGTGCACCCAACTGATCTTCAGCATCTTTTACTTTCACCAGCGTTTCTGGGTGAGCAAAAACAGGAAG
GCAAAATGCCGCAAAAAAGGGAATAAGGGCGACACGGAAATGTTGAATACTCATACTCTTCCTTTTTCAA
TATTATTGAAGCATTTATCAGGGTTATTGTCTCATGAGCGGATACATATTTGAATGTATTTAGAAAAATA
AACAAATAGGGGTTCCGCGCACATTTCCCCGAAAAGTGCCACCTGACGTCTAAGAAACCATTATTATCAT
GACATTAACCTATAAAAATAGGCGTATCACGAGGCCCTTTCGTCTTCAAGAATTAATTCTATATTCTAAA
AACACAAATGATACTTCTAAAAAAAAAT
